>Addgene plasmid #110302 | pSpCas9(BB)-T2A-Puro_h53BP1_gRNA_D | addgene full sequence | sequence record 211201 | Addgene NGS Result
GAGGGCCTATTTCCCATGATTCCTTCATATTTGCATATACGATACAAGGCTGTTAGAGAGATAATTGGAA
TTAATTTGACTGTAAACACAAAGATATTAGTACAAAATACGTGACGTAGAAAGTAATAATTTCTTGGGTA
GTTTGCAGTTTTAAAATTATGTTTTAAAATGGACTATCATATGCTTACCGTAACTTGAAAGTATTTCGAT
TTCTTGGCTTTATATATCTTGTGGAAAGGACGAAACACCGGACTGCTAGGAACGATAAAGTTTTAGAGCT
AGAAATAGCAAGTTAAAATAAGGCTAGTCCGTTATCAACTTGAAAAAGTGGCACCGAGTCGGTGCTTTTT
TGTTTTAGAGCTAGAAATAGCAAGTTAAAATAAGGCTAGTCCGTTTTTAGCGCGTGCGCCAATTCTGCAG
ACAAATGGCTCTAGAGGTACCCGTTACATAACTTACGGTAAATGGCCCGCCTGGCTGACCGCCCAACGAC
CCCCGCCCATTGACGTCAATAGTAACGCCAATAGGGACTTTCCATTGACGTCAATGGGTGGAGTATTTAC
GGTAAACTGCCCACTTGGCAGTACATCAAGTGTATCATATGCCAAGTACGCCCCCTATTGACGTCAATGA
CGGTAAATGGCCCGCCTGGCATTGTGCCCAGTACATGACCTTATGGGACTTTCCTACTTGGCAGTACATC
TACGTATTAGTCATCGCTATTACCATGGTCGAGGTGAGCCCCACGTTCTGCTTCACTCTCCCCATCTCCC
CCCCCTCCCCACCCCCAATTTTGTATTTATTTATTTTTTAATTATTTTGTGCAGCGATGGGGGCGGGGGG
GGGGGGGGGGCGCGCGCCRGGSGGGGSGGGGSGGGGSGRGGGGSGGGGSGGGGSGRGGCGGAGAGGTGCG
GCGGCAGCCAATCAGAGCGGCGCGCTCCGAAAGTTTCCTTTTATGGCGAGGCGGCGGCGGCGGCGGCCCT
ATAAAAAGCGAAGCGCGCGGCGGGCGGGAGTCGCTGCGCGCTGCCTTCGCCCCGTGCCCCGCTCCGCCGC
CGCCTCGCGCCGCCCGCCCCGGCTCTGACTGACCGCGTTACTCCCACAGGTGAGCGGGCGGGACGGCCCT
TCTCCTCCGGGCTGTAATTAGCTGAGCAAGAGGTAAGGGTTTAAGGGATGGTTGGTTGGTGGGGTATTAA
TGTTTAATTACCTGGAGCACCTGCCTGAAATCACTTTTTTTCAGGTTGGACCGGTGCCACCATGGACTAT
AAGGACCACGACGGAGACTACAAGGATCATGATATTGATTACAAAGACGATGACGATAAGATGGCCCCAA
AGAAGAAGCGGAAGGTCGGTATCCACGGAGTCCCAGCAGCCGACAAGAAGTACAGCATCGGCCTGGACAT
CGGCACCAACTCTGTGGGCTGGGCCGTGATCACCGACGAGTACAAGGTGCCCAGCAAGAAATTCAAGGTG
CTGGGCAACACCGACCGGCACAGCATCAAGAAGAACCTGATCGGAGCCCTGCTGTTCGACAGCGGCGAAA
CAGCCGAGGCCACCCGGCTGAAGAGAACCGCCAGAAGAAGATACACCAGACGGAAGAACCGGATCTGCTA
TCTGCAAGAGATCTTCAGCAACGAGATGGCCAAGGTGGACGACAGCTTCTTCCACAGACTGGAAGAGTCC
TTCCTGGTGGAAGAGGATAAGAAGCACGAGCGGCACCCCATCTTCGGCAACATCGTGGACGAGGTGGCCT
ACCACGAGAAGTACCCCACCATCTACCACCTGAGAAAGAAACTGGTGGACAGCACCGACAAGGCCGACCT
GCGGCTGATCTATCTGGCCCTGGCCCACATGATCAAGTTCCGGGGCCACTTCCTGATCGAGGGCGACCTG
AACCCCGACAACAGCGACGTGGACAAGCTGTTCATCCAGCTGGTGCAGACCTACAACCAGCTGTTCGAGG
AAAACCCCATCAACGCCAGCGGCGTGGACGCCAAGGCCATCCTGTCTGCCAGACTGAGCAAGAGCAGACG
GCTGGAAAATCTGATCGCCCAGCTGCCCGGCGAGAAGAAGAATGGCCTGTTCGGAAACCTGATTGCCCTG
AGCCTGGGCCTGACCCCCAACTTCAAGAGCAACTTCGACCTGGCCGAGGATGCCAAACTGCAGCTGAGCA
AGGACACCTACGACGACGACCTGGACAACCTGCTGGCCCAGATCGGCGACCAGTACGCCGACCTGTTTCT
GGCCGCCAAGAACCTGTCCGACGCCATCCTGCTGAGCGACATCCTGAGAGTGAACACCGAGATCACCAAG
GCCCCCCTGAGCGCCTCTATGATCAAGAGATACGACGAGCACCACCAGGACCTGACCCTGCTGAAAGCTC
TCGTGCGGCAGCAGCTGCCTGAGAAGTACAAAGAGATTTTCTTCGACCAGAGCAAGAACGGCTACGCCGG
CTACATTGACGGCGGAGCCAGCCAGGAAGAGTTCTACAAGTTCATCAAGCCCATCCTGGAAAAGATGGAC
GGCACCGAGGAACTGCTCGTGAAGCTGAACAGAGAGGACCTGCTGCGGAAGCAGCGGACCTTCGACAACG
GCAGCATCCCCCACCAGATCCACCTGGGAGAGCTGCACGCCATTCTGCGGCGGCAGGAAGATTTTTACCC
ATTCCTGAAGGACAACCGGGAAAAGATCGAGAAGATCCTGACCTTCCGCATCCCCTACTACGTGGGCCCT
CTGGCCAGGGGAAACAGCAGATTCGCCTGGATGACCAGAAAGAGCGAGGAAACCATCACCCCCTGGAACT
TCGAGGAAGTGGTGGACAAGGGCGCTTCCGCCCAGAGCTTCATCGAGCGGATGACCAACTTCGATAAGAA
CCTGCCCAACGAGAAGGTGCTGCCCAAGCACAGCCTGCTGTACGAGTACTTCACCGTGTATAACGAGCTG
ACCAAAGTGAAATACGTGACCGAGGGAATGAGAAAGCCCGCCTTCCTGAGCGGCGAGCAGAAAAAGGCCA
TCGTGGACCTGCTGTTCAAGACCAACCGGAAAGTGACCGTGAAGCAGCTGAAAGAGGACTACTTCAAGAA
AATCGAGTGCTTCGACTCCGTGGAAATCTCCGGCGTGGAAGATCGGTTCAACGCCTCCCTGGGCACATAC
CACGATCTGCTGAAAATTATCAAGGACAAGGACTTCCTGGACAATGAGGAAAACGAGGACATTCTGGAAG
ATATCGTGCTGACCCTGACACTGTTTGAGGACAGAGAGATGATCGAGGAACGGCTGAAAACCTATGCCCA
CCTGTTCGACGACAAAGTGATGAAGCAGCTGAAGCGGCGGAGATACACCGGCTGGGGCAGGCTGAGCCGG
AAGCTGATCAACGGCATCCGGGACAAGCAGTCCGGCAAGACAATCCTGGATTTCCTGAAGTCCGACGGCT
TCGCCAACAGAAACTTCATGCAGCTGATCCACGACGACAGCCTGACCTTTAAAGAGGACATCCAGAAAGC
CCAGGTGTCCGGCCAGGGCGATAGCCTGCACGAGCACATTGCCAATCTGGCCGGCAGCCCCGCCATTAAG
AAGGGCATCCTGCAGACAGTGAAGGTGGTGGACGAGCTCGTGAAAGTGATGGGCCGGCACAAGCCCGAGA
ACATCGTGATCGAAATGGCCAGAGAGAACCAGACCACCCAGAAGGGACAGAAGAACAGCCGCGAGAGAAT
GAAGCGGATCGAAGAGGGCATCAAAGAGCTGGGCAGCCAGATCCTGAAAGAACACCCCGTGGAAAACACC
CAGCTGCAGAACGAGAAGCTGTACCTGTACTACCTGCAGAATGGGCGGGATATGTACGTGGACCAGGAAC
TGGACATCAACCGGCTGTCCGACTACGATGTGGACCATATCGTGCCTCAGAGCTTTCTGAAGGACGACTC
CATCGACAACAAGGTGCTGACCAGAAGCGACAAGAACCGGGGCAAGAGCGACAACGTGCCCTCCGAAGAG
GTCGTGAAGAAGATGAAGAACTACTGGCGGCAGCTGCTGAACGCCAAGCTGATTACCCAGAGAAAGTTCG
ACAATCTGACCAAGGCCGAGAGAGGCGGCCTGAGCGAACTGGATAAGGCCGGCTTCATCAAGAGACAGCT
GGTGGAAACCCGGCAGATCACAAAGCACGTGGCACAGATCCTGGACTCCCGGATGAACACTAAGTACGAC
GAGAATGACAAGCTGATCCGGGAAGTGAAAGTGATCACCCTGAAGTCCAAGCTGGTGTCCGATTTCCGGA
AGGATTTCCAGTTTTACAAAGTGCGCGAGATCAACAACTACCACCACGCCCACGACGCCTACCTGAACGC
CGTCGTGGGAACCGCCCTGATCAAAAAGTACCCTAAGCTGGAAAGCGAGTTCGTGTACGGCGACTACAAG
GTGTACGACGTGCGGAAGATGATCGCCAAGAGCGAGCAGGAAATCGGCAAGGCTACCGCCAAGTACTTCT
TCTACAGCAACATCATGAACTTTTTCAAGACCGAGATTACCCTGGCCAACGGCGAGATCCGGAAGCGGCC
TCTGATCGAGACAAACGGCGAAACCGGGGAGATCGTGTGGGATAAGGGCCGGGATTTTGCCACCGTGCGG
AAAGTGCTGAGCATGCCCCAAGTGAATATCGTGAAAAAGACCGAGGTGCAGACAGGCGGCTTCAGCAAAG
AGTCTATCCTGCCCAAGAGGAACAGCGATAAGCTGATCGCCAGAAAGAAGGACTGGGACCCTAAGAAGTA
CGGCGGCTTCGACAGCCCCACCGTGGCCTATTCTGTGCTGGTGGTGGCCAAAGTGGAAAAGGGCAAGTCC
AAGAAACTGAAGAGTGTGAAAGAGCTGCTGGGGATCACCATCATGGAAAGAAGCAGCTTCGAGAAGAATC
CCATCGACTTTCTGGAAGCCAAGGGCTACAAAGAAGTGAAAAAGGACCTGATCATCAAGCTGCCTAAGTA
CTCCCTGTTCGAGCTGGAAAACGGCCGGAAGAGAATGCTGGCCTCTGCCGGCGAACTGCAGAAGGGAAAC
GAACTGGCCCTGCCCTCCAAATATGTGAACTTCCTGTACCTGGCCAGCCACTATGAGAAGCTGAAGGGCT
CCCCCGAGGATAATGAGCAGAAACAGCTGTTTGTGGAACAGCACAAGCACTACCTGGACGAGATCATCGA
GCAGATCAGCGAGTTCTCCAAGAGAGTGATCCTGGCCGACGCTAATCTGGACAAAGTGCTGTCCGCCTAC
AACAAGCACCGGGATAAGCCCATCAGAGAGCAGGCCGAGAATATCATCCACCTGTTTACCCTGACCAATC
TGGGAGCCCCTGCCGCCTTCAAGTACTTTGACACCACCATCGACCGGAAGAGGTACACCAGCACCAAAGA
GGTGCTGGACGCCACCCTGATCCACCAGAGCATCACCGGCCTGTACGAGACACGGATCGACCTGTCTCAG
CTGGGAGGCGACAAAAGGCCGGCGGCCACGAAAAAGGCCGGCCAGGCAAAAAAGAAAAAGGAATTCGGCA
GTGGAGAGGGCAGAGGAAGTCTGCTAACATGCGGTGACGTCGAGGAGAATCCTGGCCCAATGACCGAGTA
CAAGCCCACGGTGCGCCTCGCCACCCGCGACGACGTCCCCAGGGCCGTACGCACCCTCGCCGCCGCGTTC
GCCGACTACCCCGCCACGCGCCACACCGTCGATCCGGACCGCCACATCGAGCGGGTCACCGAGCTGCAAG
AACTCTTCCTCACGCGCGTCGGGCTCGACATCGGCAAGGTGTGGGTCGCGGACGACGGCGCCGCGGTGGC
GGTCTGGACCACGCCGGAGAGCGTCGAAGCGGGGGCGGTGTTCGCCGAGATCGGCCCGCGCATGGCCGAG
TTGAGCGGTTCCCGGCTGGCCGCGCAGCAACAGATGGAAGGCCTCCTGGCGCCGCACCGGCCCAAGGAGC
CCGCGTGGTTCCTGGCCACCGTCGGCGTCTCGCCCGACCACCAGGGCAAGGGTCTGGGCAGCGCCGTCGT
GCTCCCCGGAGTGGAGGCGGCCGAGCGCGCCGGGGTGCCCGCCTTCCTGGAGACCTCCGCGCCCCACAAC
CTCCCCTTCTACGAGCGGCTCGGCTTCACCGTCACCGCCGACGTCGAGGTGCCCGAAGGACCGCGCACCT
GGTGCATGACCCGCAAGCCCGGTGCCTGAGAATTCTAACTAGAGCTCGCTGATCAGCCTCGACTGTGCCT
TCTAGTTGCCAGCCATCTGTTGTTTGCCCCTCCCCCGTGCCTTCCTTGACCCTGGAAGGTGCCACTCCCA
CTGTCCTTTCCTAATAAAATGAGGAAATTGCATCGCATTGTCTGAGTAGGTGTCATTCTATTCTGGGGGG
TGGGGTGGGGCAGGACAGCAAGGGGGAGGATTGGGAAGAGAATAGCAGGCATGCTGGGGAGCGGCCGCAG
GAACCCCTAGTGATGGAGTTGGCCACTCCCTCTCTGCGCGCTCGCTCGCTCACTGAGGCCGGGCGACCAA
AGGTCGCCCGACGCCCGGGCTTTGCCCGGGCGGCCTCAGTGAGCGAGCGAGCGCGCAGCTGCCTGCAGGG
GCGCCTGATGCGGTATTTTCTCCTTACGCATCTGTGCGGTATTTCACACCGCATA
[95 nt withheld, positions 6636-6730]
T
[46 nt withheld, positions 6732-6777]
C
[141 nt withheld, positions 6779-6919]
CCTTTGACGTTGGAGTCCACGTTCTTT
[37 nt withheld, positions 6947-6983]
ACTCTATCTCGGGCTATTCTTTTGATTTATAAGGGATTTTGCCGATTTCGGTCTATTGGTTAAAAAATGA
GCTGATTTAACAAAAATTTAACGCGAATTTTAACAAAATATTAACGTTTACAATTTTATGGTGCACTCTC
AGTACAATCTGCTCTGATGCCGCATAGTTAAGCCAGCCCCGACACCCGCCAACACCCGCTGACGCGCCCT
GACGGGCTTGTCTGCTCCCGGCATCCGCTTACAGACAAGCTGTGACCGTCTCCGGGAGCTGCATGTGTCA
GAGGTTTTCACCGTCATCACCGAAACGCGCGAGACGAAAGGGCCTCGTGATACGCCTATTTTTATAGGTT
AATGTCATGATAATAATGGTTTCTTAGACGTCAGGTGGCACTTTTCGGGGAAATGTGCGCGGAACCCCTA
TTTGTTTATTTTTCTAAATACATTCAAATATGTATCCGCTCATGAGACAATAACCCTGATAAATGCTTCA
ATAATATTGAAAAAGGAAGAGTATGAGTATTCAACATTTCCGTGTCGCCCTTATTCCCTTTTTTGCGGCA
TTTTGCCTTCCTGTTTTTGCTCACCCAGAAACGCTGGTGAAAGTAAAAGATGCTGAAGATCAGTTGGGTG
CACGAGTGGGTTACATCGAACTGGATCTCAACAGCGGTAAGATCCTTGAGAGTTTTCGCCCCGAAGAACG
TTTTCCAATGATGAGCACTTTTAAAGTTCTGCTATGTGGCGCGGTATTATCCCGTATTGACGCCGGGCAA
GAGCAACTCGGTCGCCGCATACACTATTCTCAGAATGACTTGGTTGAGTACTCACCAGTCACAGAAAAGC
ATCTTACGGATGGCATGACAGTAAGAGAATTATGCAGTGCTGCCATAACCATGAGTGATAACACTGCGGC
CAACTTACTTCTGACAACGATCGGAGGACCGAAGGAGCTAACCGCTTTTTTGCACAACATGGGGGATCAT
GTAACTCGCCTTGATCGTTGGGAACCGGAGCTGAATGAAGCCATACCAAACGACGAGCGTGACACCACGA
TGCCTGTAGCAATGGCAACAACGTTGCGCAAACTATTAACTGGCGAACTACTTACTCTAGCTTCCCGGCA
ACAATTAATAGACTGGATGGAGGCGGATAAAGTTGCAGGACCACTTCTGCGCTCGGCCCTTCCGGCTGGC
TGGTTTATTGCTGATAAATCTGGAGCCGGTGAGCGTGGAAGCCGCGGTATCATTGCAGCACTGGGGCCAG
ATGGTAAGCCCTCCCGTATCGTAGTTATCTACACGACGGGGAGTCAGGCAACTATGGATGAACGAAATAG
ACAGATCGCTGAGATAGGTGCCTCACTGATTAAGCATTGGTAACTGTCAGACCAAGTTTACTCATATATA
CTTTAGATTGATTTAAAACTTCATTTTTAATTTAAAAGGATCTAGGTGAAGATCCTTTTTGATAATCTCA
TGACCAAAATCCCTTAACGTGAGTTTTCGTTCCACTGAGCGTCAGACCCCGTAGAAAAGATCAAAGGATC
TTCTTGAGATCCTTTTTTTCTGCGCGTAATCTGCTGCTTGCAAACAAAAAAACCACCGCTACCAGCGGTG
GTTTGTTTGCCGGATCAAGAGCTACCAACTCTTTTTCCGAAGGTAACTGGCTTCAGCAGAGCGCAGATAC
CAAATACTGTTCTTCTAGTGTAGCCGTAGTTAGGCCACCACTTCAAGAACTCTGTAGCACCGCCTACATA
CCTCGCTCTGCTAATCCTGTTACCAGTGGCTGCTGCCAGTGGCGATAAGTCGTGTCTTACCGGGTTGGAC
TCAAGACGATAGTTACCGGATAAGGCGCAGCGGTCGGGCTGAACGGGGGGTTCGTGCACACAGCCCAGCT
TGGAGCGAACGACCTACACCGAACTGAGATACCTACAGCGTGAGCTATGAGAAAGCGCCACGCTTCCCGA
AGGGAGAAAGGCGGACAGGTATCCGGTAAGCGGCAGGGTCGGAACAGGAGAGCGCACGAGGGAGCTTCCA
GGGGGAAACGCCTGGTATCTTTATAGTCCTGTCGGGTTTCGCCACCTCTGACTTGAGCGTCGATTTTTGT
GATGCTCGTCAGGGGGGCGGAGCCTATGGAAAAACGCCAGCAACGCGGCCTTTTTACGGTTCCTGGCCTT
TTGCTGGCCTTTTGCTCACATGT
Features (pLannotate 1.2.2; 19 found; start..end, strand, type, name):
      1..241     +  promoter       U6 promoter: RNA polymerase III promoter for human U6 snRNA
    270..345     +  misc_RNA       gRNA scaffold: guide RNA scaffold for the Streptococcus pyogenes CRISPR/Cas9 system
    352..395     +  misc_RNA       gRNA scaffold (fragment): guide RNA scaffold for the Streptococcus pyogenes CRISPR/Cas9 system
    442..727     +  enhancer       CMV enhancer: human cytomegalovirus immediate early enhancer; contains an 18-bp deletion relative to the standard CMV enhancer
    729..1006    +  promoter       chicken β-actin promoter: No description available
   1007..1234    +  intron         hybrid intron: hybrid between chicken β-actin (CBA) and minute virus of mice (MMV) introns (Gray et al., 2011)
   1372..2973    +  CDS            Cas9(N): N-terminal portion of Streptococcus pyogenes Cas9 (Zetsche et al., 2015)
   2974..5472    +  CDS            Cas9(C): C-terminal portion of Streptococcus pyogenes Cas9 (Zetsche et al., 2015)
   5473..5520    +  CDS            nucleoplasmin NLS: bipartite nuclear localization signal from nucleoplasmin
   5590..6189    +  CDS            PuroR (fragment): puromycin N-acetyltransferase; pac from Streptomyces; confers resistance to puromycin
   6223..6334    +  polyA_signal   bGH poly(A) signal: bovine growth hormone polyadenylation signal
   6439..6579    +  repeat_region  AAV2 ITR: inverted terminal repeat of adeno-associated virus serotype 2 inverted
   6584..6635    -  misc_feature   bom (fragment): basis of mobility region from pBR322
   6654..7109    +  rep_origin     f1 ori (sequence partly withheld): f1 bacteriophage origin of replication; arrow indicates direction of (+) strand synthesis
   7110..7159    -  misc_feature   bom (fragment): basis of mobility region from pBR322
   7261..7296    -  CDS            rop (fragment): Rop protein, which maintains plasmids at low copy number; rop
   7391..7495    +  promoter       AmpR promoter: bla
   7496..8356    +  CDS            AmpR: β-lactamase; bla; confers resistance to ampicillin, carbenicillin, and related antibiotics
   8527..9115    +  rep_origin     ori: high-copy-number ColE1/pMB1/pBR322/pUC origin of replication
