[The description below was written by a language model from this plasmid's Addgene catalogue record and pLannotate feature annotations shown in this document.]
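Description:
pSpCas9(BB)-T2A-Puro_h53BP1_gRNA_D is an all-in-one CRISPR/Cas9 mammalian expression plasmid built on the pSpCas9(BB)-2A-Puro (PX459) backbone and carrying a single guide RNA directed against exon 10 of human TP53BP1 (53BP1). The sequenced record is about 9.2 kb. In bacteria it is maintained at high copy from a ColE1/pUC-type origin and selected with ampicillin through the β-lactamase gene. An f1 phage origin is also present, along with short annotated fragments of bom and rop that are backbone remnants. A single AAV2 inverted terminal repeat lies downstream of the expression cassette. With only one ITR annotated, the plasmid is a transfection vector rather than an AAV packaging construct.

The payload consists of two transcription units. A human U6 RNA polymerase III promoter drives the guide, with the 20-nt 53BP1 spacer lying in the gap between the promoter and the Streptococcus pyogenes gRNA scaffold; a second, partial scaffold fragment is annotated just downstream. The second unit uses a CMV enhancer, chicken β-actin promoter and hybrid intron to express S. pyogenes Cas9, which the annotation tool splits into N- and C-terminal portions although the two are contiguous. Cas9 is followed by a nucleoplasmin nuclear localization signal and a puromycin N-acetyltransferase coding region, and the unit ends in a bovine growth hormone polyadenylation signal. According to the construct name and stated purpose, a T2A self-cleaving peptide links Cas9 to the resistance gene, although it is not annotated separately. This arrangement lets both proteins come from one transcript, so puromycin can enrich for transfected cells expressing the nuclease. The plasmid is intended for Cas9 cutting at the 53BP1 locus in human cells, typically to disrupt the gene. The "D" in the name suggests it is one of a series of guides.
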