Addgene plasmid #110302: pSpCas9(BB)-T2A-Puro_h53BP1_gRNA_D
Purpose: Expresssion of Cas9-T2A-puromycin resistant gene and a gRNA targeting exon 10 of human 53BP1
Depositing lab: Chris Kok-Lung Chan. Depositing organization: University of Sussex. Publication: 53BP1 can limit sister-chromatid rupture and rearrangements driven by a distinct ultrafine DNA bridging-breakage process. Tiwari A, Addis Jones O, Chan KL. Nat Commun. 2018 Feb 14;9(1):677. doi: 10.1038/s41467-018-03098-y. PubMed 29445165.
Backbone
  Vector backbone: pSpCas9(BB)-2A-Puro (PX459)
  Backbone manufacturer: Feng Zhang, Addgene plasmid #48139
  Vector type: Mammalian Expression
  Selectable markers: Puromycin
Growth in bacteria
  Bacterial resistance: Ampicillin, 100 μg/mL
  Growth temperature: 37°C
  Growth strain: DH5alpha
  Copy number: High Copy
Gene/Insert
  Gene/Insert name: p53-binding protein 1
  gRNA/shRNA sequence: GGACTGCTAGGAACGATAAA
  Species: H. sapiens (human)
  Entrez Gene: TP53BP1 (a.k.a. 53BP1, TDRD30, p202, p53BP1)
  Cloning method: Restriction Enzyme; 5′ cloning site unknown (unknown if destroyed); 3′ cloning site unknown (unknown if destroyed)
  Sequencing primers: 5′ unknown
Terms and licenses: Academic/Nonprofit Terms; Industry Terms: Not Available to Industry
How to cite: pSpCas9(BB)-T2A-Puro_h53BP1_gRNA_D was a gift from Chris Kok-Lung Chan (Addgene plasmid # 110302 ; http://n2t.net/addgene:110302 ; RRID:Addgene_110302)
